Addgene plasmid #208742: pSR1057
Purpose: Characterization plasmid for PPgk (sfgfp expressed from PPgk on the S. aureus pC194 replicon)
Depositing lab: Lauren Andrews. Depositing organization: University of Massachusetts, Amherst. Publication: Toolbox of Characterized Genetic Parts for Staphylococcus aureus. Rondthaler SN, Sarker B, Howitz N, Shah I, Andrews LB. ACS Synth Biol. 2023 Dec 8. doi: 10.1021/acssynbio.3c00325. PubMed 38064657.
Backbone
  Vector backbone: pCM29
  Backbone size w/o insert (bp): 6603
  Total vector size (bp): 6572
  Modifications to backbone: Changed promoter expressing sfgfp to PPgk
  Vector type: Bacterial Expression, Synthetic Biology
Growth in bacteria
  Bacterial resistance: Ampicillin, 100 μg/mL
  Growth temperature: 37°C
  Growth strain: DH5alpha
  Copy number: High Copy
Gene/Insert
  Gene/Insert name: PPgk
  Species: Bacillus subtilis
  Insert size (bp): 50
  Promoter: PPgk
  Cloning method: Restriction Enzyme; 5′ cloning site BbsI (destroyed during cloning); 3′ cloning site BbsI (destroyed during cloning)
  Sequencing primers: 5′ aaatcgacactgaatttgc
Terms and licenses: Academic/Nonprofit Terms; Industry Terms: Not Available to Industry
Depositor comments: Chloramphenicol resistance in S. aureus
How to cite: pSR1057 was a gift from Lauren Andrews (Addgene plasmid # 208742 ; http://n2t.net/addgene:208742 ; RRID:Addgene_208742)
