[The description below was written by a language model from this plasmid's Addgene catalogue record and pLannotate feature annotations shown in this document.]
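Description:
pSR1057 is a 6,572 bp E. coli–Staphylococcus aureus shuttle plasmid derived from pCM29, built as a characterization construct for the PPgk promoter in a toolbox of genetic parts for S. aureus. For cloning and propagation in E. coli it carries a high-copy ColE1/pUC-type origin and the β-lactamase gene with its own promoter, giving ampicillin selection. For maintenance in S. aureus it uses the pC194 replicon, seen in the feature table as a staphylococcal Rep protein that nicks the plasmid to initiate rolling-circle replication, together with the staphylococcal cat gene. That gene provides the chloramphenicol resistance the depositor specifies for selection in S. aureus.

The payload is a superfolder GFP reporter on the minus strand. The only change from the parent plasmid is replacement of the promoter driving sfgfp with PPgk, a 50 bp element recorded as originating from Bacillus subtilis. It was inserted by BbsI restriction cloning, which destroyed both sites. The promoter itself was not picked up by the automated annotation, but by orientation it should lie just upstream of the sfGFP coding sequence. The remaining annotations are pUC-style leftovers of the E. coli backbone: a lac promoter/operator with CAP site, lacZα, lacI, rop and bom fragments, and a partial multiple cloning site. Very short hits to a His tag and to micrococcal nuclease are probably incidental matches rather than functional parts.

Because sfGFP fluorescence reports transcription from PPgk, the plasmid serves to quantify this promoter's strength in S. aureus in the pC194 replicon context, and can act as a reference or comparison construct when choosing expression parts for synthetic biology work in that organism.
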