Features (pLannotate 1.2.2; 17 found; start..end, strand, type, name):
    222..869     +  CDS            cat: CAT1_STAAU - Experimental evidence at transcript level: Swiss-Prot protein existence level 2. This enzyme is an effector of chloramphenicol resistance in bacteria. From Staphylococcus aureus.
   1405..1559    +  CDS            lacZα (fragment): LacZα fragment of β-galactosidase; lacZ fragment
   1565..1664    -  misc_feature   bom (fragment): basis of mobility region from pBR322
   1766..1801    -  CDS            rop (fragment): Rop protein, which maintains plasmids at low copy number; rop
   1896..2000    +  promoter       AmpR promoter: bla
   2001..2861    +  CDS            AmpR: β-lactamase; bla; confers resistance to ampicillin, carbenicillin, and related antibiotics
   3032..3620    +  rep_origin     ori: high-copy-number ColE1/pMB1/pBR322/pUC origin of replication
   3803..3895    +  CDS            lacI (fragment): lac repressor; lacI; The lac repressor binds to the lac operator to inhibit transcription in E. coli. This inhibition can be relieved by adding lactose or isopropyl-β-D-thiogalactopyranoside (IPTG).
   3908..3929    +  protein_bind   CAP binding site: CAP binding activates transcription in the presence of cAMP. E. coli catabolite activator protein
   3944..3974    +  promoter       lac promoter: promoter for the E. coli lac operon
   3982..3998    +  protein_bind   lac operator: The lac repressor binds to the lac operator to inhibit transcription in E. coli. This inhibition can be relieved by adding lactose or isopropyl-β-D-thiogalactopyranoside (IPTG). lac repressor encoded by lacI
   4040..4058    -  CDS            9xHis (fragment): 9xHis affinity tag
   4064..4777    -  CDS            Superfolder GFP: Superfolder GFP is a basic (constitutively fluorescent) green fluorescent protein published in 2005, derived from Aequorea victoria. It is reported to be a very rapidly-maturing weak dimer.
   5031..5066    +  misc_feature   MCS (fragment): pUC18/19 multiple cloning site
   5062..5271    -  CDS            YPCD_STAAU (fragment): Protein predicted: Swiss-Prot protein existence level 4. From Staphylococcus aureus.
   5438..5454    -  CDS            MNase (fragment): micrococcal nuclease from Staphylococcus aureus
   5662..6336    -  CDS            REPX_STAAU: Protein inferred from homology: Swiss-Prot protein existence level 3. Produces a single-strand nick in a specific site of the plasmid, and this nick results in single-strand replication by rolling circle mechanism. From Staphylococcus aureus.
>Addgene plasmid #208742 | pSR1057 | addgene full sequence | sequence record 413563 | Addgene NGS Result
AAAAAAACACAAAAGACCACATTTTTTAATGTGGTCTTTTATTCTTCAACTAAAGCACCCATTAGTTCAA
CAAACGAAAATTGGATAAAGTGGGATATTTTTAAAATATATATTTATGTTACAGTAATATTGACTTTTAA
AAAAGGATTGATTCTAATGAAGAAAGCAGACAAGTAAGCCTCCTAAATTCACTTTAGATAAAAATTTAGG
AGGCATATCAAATGAACTTTAATAAAATTGATTTAGACAATTGGAAGAGAAAAGAGATATTTAATCATTA
TTTGAACCAACAAACGACTTTTAGTATAACCACAGAAATTGATATTAGTGTTTTATACCGAAACATAAAA
CAAGAAGGATATAAATTTTACCCTGCATTTATTTTCTTAGTGACAAGGGTGATAAACTCAAATACAGCTT
TTAGAACTGGTTACAATAGCGACGGAGAGTTAGGTTATTGGGATAAGTTAGAGCCACTTTATACAATTTT
TGATGGTGTATCTAAAACATTCTCTGGTATTTGGACTCCTGTAAAGAATGACTTCAAAGAGTTTTATGAT
TTATACCTTTCTGATGTAGAGAAATATAATGGTTCGGGGAAATTGTTTCCCAAAACACCTATACCTGAAA
ATGCTTTTTCTCTTTCTATTATTCCATGGACTTCATTTACTGGGTTTAACTTAAATATCAATAATAATAG
TAATTACCTTCTACCCATTATTACAGCAGGAAAATTCATTAATAAAGGTAATTCAATATATTTACCGCTA
TCTTTACAGGTACATCATTCTGTTTGTGATGGTTATCATGCAGGATTGTTTATGAACTCTATTCAGGAAT
TGTCAGATAGGCCTAATGACTGGCTTTTATAATATGAGATAATGCCGACTGTACTTTTTACAGTCGGTTT
TCTAATGTCACTAACCTGCCCCGTTAGTTGAAGAAGGTTTTTATATTACAGCTCCAGATCCATATCCTTC
TTTTTCTGAACCGACTTCTCCTTTTTCGCTTCTTTATTCCAATTGCTTTATTGACGTTGAGCCTCGGAAC
CCTTAACAATCCCAAAACTTGTCGAATGGTCGGCTTAATAGCTCACGCTATGCCGACATTCGTCTGCAAG
TTTAGTTAAGGGTTCTTCTCAACGCACAATAAATTTTCTCGGCATAAATGCGTGGTCTAATTTTTATTTT
TAATAACCTTGATAGCAAAAAATGCCATTCCAATACAAAACCACATACCTATAATCGATAACCACATAAC
AGTCATAAAACCACTCCTTTTTAACAAACTTTATCACAAGAAATATTTAAATTTTAAATGCCTTTATTTT
GAATTTTAAGGGGCATTTTAAAGATTTAGGGGTAAATCATATAGTTTTATGCCTAAAAACCTACAGAAGC
TTGGCACTGGCCGTCGTTTTACAACGTCGTGACTGGGAAAACCCTGGCGTTACCCAACTTAATCGCCTTG
CAGCACATCCCCCTTTCGCCAGCTGGCGTAATAGCGAAGAGGCCCGCACCGATCGCCCTTCCCAACAGTT
GCGCAGCCTGAATGGCGAATGGCGCCTGATGCGGTATTTTCTCCTTACGCATCTGTGCGGTATTTCACAC
CGCATATGGTGCACTCTCAGTACAATCTGCTCTGATGCCGCATAGTTAAGCCAGCCCCGACACCCGCCAA
CACCCGCTGACGCGCCCTGACGGGCTTGTCTGCTCCCGGCATCCGCTTACAGACAAGCTGTGACCGTCTC
CGGGAGCTGCATGTGTCAGAGGTTTTCACCGTCATCACCGAAACGCGCGAGACGAAAGGGCCTCGTGATA
CGCCTATTTTTATAGGTTAATGTCATGATAATAATGGTTTCTTAGACGTCAGGTGGCACTTTTCGGGGAA
ATGTGCGCGGAACCCCTATTTGTTTATTTTTCTAAATACATTCAAATATGTATCCGCTCATGAGACAATA
ACCCTGATAAATGCTTCAATAATATTGAAAAAGGAAGAGTATGAGTATTCAACATTTCCGTGTCGCCCTT
ATTCCCTTTTTTGCGGCATTTTGCCTTCCTGTTTTTGCTCACCCAGAAACGCTGGTGAAAGTAAAAGATG
CTGAAGATCAGTTGGGTGCACGAGTGGGTTACATCGAACTGGATCTCAACAGCGGTAAGATCCTTGAGAG
TTTTCGCCCCGAAGAACGTTTTCCAATGATGAGCACTTTTAAAGTTCTGCTATGTGGCGCGGTATTATCC
CGTATTGACGCCGGGCAAGAGCAACTCGGTCGCCGCATACACTATTCTCAGAATGACTTGGTTGAGTACT
CACCAGTCACAGAAAAGCATCTTACGGATGGCATGACAGTAAGAGAATTATGCAGTGCTGCCATAACCAT
GAGTGATAACACTGCGGCCAACTTACTTCTGACAACGATCGGAGGACCGAAGGAGCTAACCGCTTTTTTG
CACAACATGGGGGATCATGTAACTCGCCTTGATCGTTGGGAACCGGAGCTGAATGAAGCCATACCAAACG
ACGAGCGTGACACCACGATGCCTGTAGCAATGGCAACAACGTTGCGCAAACTATTAACTGGCGAACTACT
TACTCTAGCTTCCCGGCAACAATTAATAGACTGGATGGAGGCGGATAAAGTTGCAGGACCACTTCTGCGC
TCGGCCCTTCCGGCTGGCTGGTTTATTGCTGATAAATCTGGAGCCGGTGAGCGTGGGTCTCGCGGTATCA
TTGCAGCACTGGGGCCAGATGGTAAGCCCTCCCGTATCGTAGTTATCTACACGACGGGGAGTCAGGCAAC
TATGGATGAACGAAATAGACAGATCGCTGAGATAGGTGCCTCACTGATTAAGCATTGGTAACTGTCAGAC
CAAGTTTACTCATATATACTTTAGATTGATTTAAAACTTCATTTTTAATTTAAAAGGATCTAGGTGAAGA
TCCTTTTTGATAATCTCATGACCAAAATCCCTTAACGTGAGTTTTCGTTCCACTGAGCGTCAGACCCCGT
AGAAAAGATCAAAGGATCTTCTTGAGATCCTTTTTTTCTGCGCGTAATCTGCTGCTTGCAAACAAAAAAA
CCACCGCTACCAGCGGTGGTTTGTTTGCCGGATCAAGAGCTACCAACTCTTTTTCCGAAGGTAACTGGCT
TCAGCAGAGCGCAGATACCAAATACTGTTCTTCTAGTGTAGCCGTAGTTAGGCCACCACTTCAAGAACTC
TGTAGCACCGCCTACATACCTCGCTCTGCTAATCCTGTTACCAGTGGCTGCTGCCAGTGGCGATAAGTCG
TGTCTTACCGGGTTGGACTCAAGACGATAGTTACCGGATAAGGCGCAGCGGTCGGGCTGAACGGGGGGTT
CGTGCACACAGCCCAGCTTGGAGCGAACGACCTACACCGAACTGAGATACCTACAGCGTGAGCTATGAGA
AAGCGCCACGCTTCCCGAAGGGAGAAAGGCGGACAGGTATCCGGTAAGCGGCAGGGTCGGAACAGGAGAG
CGCACGAGGGAGCTTCCAGGGGGAAACGCCTGGTATCTTTATAGTCCTGTCGGGTTTCGCCACCTCTGAC
TTGAGCGTCGATTTTTGTGATGCTCGTCAGGGGGGCGGAGCCTATGGAAAAACGCCAGCAACGCGGCCTT
TTTACGGTTCCTGGCCTTTTGCTGGCCTTTTGCTCACATGTTCTTTCCTGCGTTATCCCCTGATTCTGTG
GATAACCGTATTACCGCCTTTGAGTGAGCTGATACCGCTCGCCGCAGCCGAACGACCGAGCGCAGCGAGT
CAGTGAGCGAGGAAGCGGAAGAGCGCCCAATACGCAAACCGCCTCTCCCCGCGCGTTGGCCGATTCATTA
ATGCAGCTGGCACGACAGGTTTCCCGACTGGAAAGCGGGCAGTGAGCGCAACGCAATTAATGTGAGTTAG
CTCACTCATTAGGCACCCCAGGCTTTACACTTTATGCTTCCGGCTCGTATGTTGTGTGGAATTGTGAGCG
GATAACAATTTCACACAGGAAACAGCTATGACATGATTACGAATTCTTAGTGGTGGTGGTGGTGGTGGGA
TCCTTTGTAGAGCTCATCCATGCCATGTGTAATCCCAGCAGCAGTTACAAACTCAAGAAGGACCATGTGG
TCACGCTTTTCGTTAGGATCTTTCGAAAGGACAGATTGTGTCGACAGGTAATGGTTGTCTGGTAAAAGGA
CAGGGCCATCGCCAATTGGAGTATTTTGTTGATAATGGTCTGCTAGTTGAACGGAACCATCTTCAACGTT
GTGGCGAATTTTGAAGTTAGCTTTGATTCCATTCTTTTGTTTGTCTGCCGTGATGTATACATTGTGTGAG
TTAAAGTTGTACTCGAGTTTGTGTCCAAGAATGTTTCCATCTTCTTTAAAATCAATACCCTTTAACTCGA
TACGATTAACAAGGGTATCACCTTCAAACTTGACTTCAGCACGCGTCTTGTAGGTCCCGTCATCTTTGAA
AGATATAGTGCGTTCCTGTACATAACCTTCAGGCATGGCACTCTTGAAAAAGTCATGACGTTTCATGTGA
TCCGGATAACGGGAAAAGCATTGAACACCATAGGTCAGAGTAGTGACAAGTGTTGGCCACGGAACAGGTA
GTTTTCCAGTAGTGCAAATAAATTTAAGGGTGAGTTTTCCGTTTGTAGCATCACCTTCACCCTCTCCACG
GACAGAAAATTTGTGCCCATTAACATCACCATCTAATTCAACAAGAATTGGGACAACTCCAGTGAAAAGT
TCTTCTCCTTTGCTCATAAATAATCATCCTCCTAAGGTACCCGGGGATCCGATGCATCTTGCTCGATACA
TTTGCCCGATAATATATTGATATCTAATCTTTATTTATTATAGATATGTTAGTCATAATTTTGCATTAAA
GCACTCCGCTTTCATTATAGCGCTTCTATTCGAAAGAACCAAGTCAGGTCCTTTCTCCCAAATTATTCAT
TAGACACAGTGATTGTATTTCTGGGTTAGCATTTGGTTTAGTCAAAAATATCAGGCTAGCGGATCCTCTA
GAGTCGACCTGCAGGCATGCAAGCTTTTAAAAAGCAAATATGAGCCAAATAAATATATTCTAATTCTACA
AACAAAAATTTGAGCAAATTCAGTGTCGATTTTTTAAGACACTGCCCAGTTACATGCAAATTAAAATTTT
CATGATTTTTTATAGTTCCTAACAGGGTTAAAATTTGTATAACGAAAGTATAATGTTTATATAACGTTAG
TATAATAAAGCATTTTAACATTATACTTTTGATAATCGTTTATCGTCGTCATCACAATAACTTTTAAAAT
ACTCGTGCATAATTCAACAGCTGACCTCCCAATAACTACATGGTGTTATCGGGAGGTCAGCTGTTAGCAC
TTATATTTTGTTATTGTTCTTCCTCGATTTCGTCTATCATTTTGTGATTAATTTCTCTTTTTTCTTGTTC
TGTTAAGTCATAAAGTTCACTAGCTAAATACTCTTTTTGTTTCCAAATATAAAAAATTTGATAGATATAT
TCGGTTGGATCAATTTCTTTTAAGTAATCTAAATCCCCATTTTTTAATTTCTTTTTAGCCTCTTTAAATA
ATCCTGAATAAACTAATACCTGTTTACCTTTAAGTGATTTATAAAATGCATCAAAGACTTTTTGATTTAT
TAAATAATCACTATCTTTACCAGAATACTTAGCCATTTCATATAATTCTTTATTATTATTTTGTCTTATT
TTTTGAACTTGAACTTGTGTTATTTCTGAAATGCCCGTTACATCACGCCATAAATCTAACCATTCTTGTT
GGCTAATATAATATCTTTTATCTGTGAAATACGATTTATTTACTGCAATTAACACATGAAAATGAGGATT
ATAATCATCTCTTTTTTTATTATATGTAATCTCTAACTTACGAACATATCCCTTTATAACACTACCTACT
TTTTTTCTCTTTATAAGTTTTCTAAAAGAATTATTATAACGTTTTATTTCATTTTCTAATTCATCACTCA
TTACATTAGGTGTAGTCAAAGTTAAAAAGATAAACTCCTTTTTCTCTTGCTGCTTAATATATTGCATCAT
CAAAGATAAACCCAATGCATCTTTTCTAGCTTTTCTCCAAGCACAGACAGGACAAAATCGATTTTTACAA
GAATTAGCTTTATATAATTTCTGTTTTTCTAAAGTTTTATCAGCTACAAAAGACAGAAATGTATTGCAAT
CTTCAACTAAATCCATTTGATTCTCTCCAATATGACGTTTAATAAATTTCTGAAATACTTGATTTCTTTG
TTTTTTCTCAGTATACTTTTCCATGTTATAACACATAAAAACAACTTAGTTTTCACAAACTATGACAATA
AAAAAAGTTGCTTTTTCCCCTTTCTATGTATGTTTTTTACTAGTCATTTAAAACGATACATTAATAGGTA
CGAAAAAGCAACTTTTTTTGCGCTTAAAACCAGTCATACCAATAACTTAAGGGTAACTAGCCTCGCCGGC
AATAGTTACCCTTATTATCAAGATAAGAAAGAAAAGGATTTTTCGCTACGCTCAAATCCTTT
